Addgene plasmid #61271: pMM441
Purpose: Also referred to as mRGNndm-1. Expresses Cas9, tracrRNA and a guide RNA which target the NDM-1 gene. Contains an R1162 origin and chloramphenicol resistance. Can be mobilized by S17-1 lambda pir.
Depositing lab: Timothy Lu. Depositing organization: Massachusetts Institute of Technology. Publication: Sequence-specific antimicrobials using efficiently delivered RNA-guided nucleases. Citorik RJ, Mimee M, Lu TK. Nat Biotechnol. 2014 Sep 21. doi: 10.1038/nbt.3011. PubMed 25240928.
Backbone
  Vector backbone: Custom pR1162-CmR
  Vector type: Bacterial Expression, CRISPR
Growth in bacteria
  Bacterial resistance: Chloramphenicol, 25 μg/mL
  Growth temperature: 37°C
  Growth strain: DH5alpha
  Copy number: Low Copy
Gene/Insert
  Gene/Insert name: Cas9, tracrRNA, crRNA (alt name: CRISPR-Cas)
  Species: Streptococcus pyogenes
  Insert size (bp): 5008
  Tag / fusion protein: 6xHis (N terminal on insert)
Resource information
  A portion of this plasmid was derived from a plasmid made by: The Cas9 enzyme was originally cloned from addgene plasmid 39312 (pMJ806). The tracrRNA and crRNA were synthesized.
Terms and licenses: Academic/Nonprofit Terms; Industry Terms: Not Available to Industry
How to cite: pMM441 was a gift from Timothy Lu (Addgene plasmid # 61271 ; http://n2t.net/addgene:61271 ; RRID:Addgene_61271)
