[The description below was written by a language model from this plasmid's Addgene catalogue record and pLannotate feature annotations shown in this document.]
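Description:
pMM441, also called mRGNndm-1, is a mobilizable bacterial CRISPR plasmid of about 12.2 kb that carries a complete Streptococcus pyogenes type II RNA-guided nuclease system programmed against the NDM-1 carbapenemase gene. It is built on a custom R1162/RSF1010-type broad-host-range backbone. The feature table shows the RSF1010 oriV together with the RepA, RepB and RepC replication proteins it depends on, plus the R1162-like antisense regulatory RNA. The plasmid is maintained at low copy and selected with chloramphenicol through a cat gene driven by its own promoter and followed by a lambda t0 terminator. The backbone also retains the oriT and the mobB and mobC mobilization genes. These allow the plasmid to be transferred by conjugation when transfer functions are supplied in trans, as in the S17-1 lambda pir donor strain named in the record.

The roughly 5 kb payload has three parts. Cas9, carrying an N-terminal 6xHis tag, is expressed from the PLtetO-1 promoter, a lambda PL derivative with tet operator sites. The tracrRNA is encoded just upstream in the opposite orientation. A minimal CRISPR array follows an rrnB T1 terminator and consists of the native crRNA leader and direct repeats, two full and one partial. The gaps between repeats are where spacers sit, although the annotation does not label the spacers themselves. Processed crRNA paired with tracrRNA directs Cas9 to cut DNA carrying the NDM-1 sequence. The construct is intended as a sequence-specific antimicrobial: conjugative delivery into recipient bacteria leads to cleavage in cells harbouring the resistance gene, while cells lacking the target are spared.
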