Features (pLannotate 1.2.2; 20 found; start..end, strand, type, name):
     11..97      +  terminator     rrnB T1 terminator: Escherichia coli rrnB; transcription terminator T1 from the E. coli rrnB gene
    164..295     +  misc_feature   crRNA leader: crRNA leader sequence for the Streptococcus pyogenes CRISPR/Cas system
    296..331     +  repeat_region  DR: direct repeat for the Streptococcus pyogenes CRISPR/Cas system
    362..397     +  repeat_region  DR: direct repeat for the Streptococcus pyogenes CRISPR/Cas system
    428..456     +  repeat_region  DR (fragment): direct repeat for the Streptococcus pyogenes CRISPR/Cas system
   1198..1592    -  rep_origin     RSF1010 oriV: replication origin of the broad-host-range plasmid RSF1010; requires the RSF1010 RepA/B/C proteins for replication (Scholz et al., 1989)
   1622..1903    -  CDS            mobC: MOBC_ECOLX - Protein predicted: Swiss-Prot protein existence level 4. This protein is essential to promote the specific transfer of the plasmid in the presence of conjugative plasmids. From Escherichia coli.
   1934..2021    +  oriT           RSF1010 oriT: origin of transfer of the broad-host-range plasmid RSF1010 (Scholz et al., 1989)
   2850..3260    +  CDS            mobB: MOBB2_ECOLX - Protein predicted: Swiss-Prot protein existence level 4. This protein is essential to promote the specific transfer of the plasmid in the presence of conjugative plasmids. From Escherichia coli.
   3260..4231    +  CDS            RSF1010 RepB: replication protein B of the broad-host-range plasmid RSF1010 (Scholz et al., 1989); repB
   4674..4748    +  ncRNA          Plasmid R1162: Accession: RF00043 - R1162-like plasmid antisense RNA
   4742..5581    +  CDS            RSF1010 RepA: replication protein A of the broad-host-range plasmid RSF1010 (Scholz et al., 1989); repA
   5568..6419    +  CDS            RSF1010 RepC: replication protein C of the broad-host-range plasmid RSF1010 (Scholz et al., 1989); repC
   6633..6727    -  terminator     lambda t0 terminator: transcription terminator from phage lambda
   6748..7407    -  CDS            CmR: chloramphenicol acetyltransferase; cat; confers resistance to chloramphenicol
   7408..7510    -  promoter       cat promoter: promoter of the E. coli cat gene encoding chloramphenicol acetyltransferase
   7680..7758    -  misc_RNA       tracrRNA: trans-activating CRISPR RNA for the Streptococcus pyogenes CRISPR/Cas9 system
   7923..7996    +  promoter       PLtetO-1 promoter: modified phage lambda PL promoter with tet operator sites (Lutz and Bujard, 1997)
   8032..8049    +  CDS            7xHis (fragment): 6xHis affinity tag
   8050..12156   +  CDS            Cas9: Cas9 (Csn1) endonuclease from the Streptococcus pyogenes Type II CRISPR/Cas system generates RNA-guided double strand breaks in DNA
>Addgene plasmid #61271 | pMM441 | depositor full sequence | sequence record 99582 | pMM441 sequence 12162 bps
CTAGAGGCATCAAATAAAACGAAAGGCTCAGTCGAAAGACTGGGCCTTTCGTTTTATCTGTTGTTTGTCG
GTGAACGCTCTCCTGAGTAGGACAAATCCGCCGCCCTAGACCTAGCACCCTGCAGAACTATATGATTTTC
CGCAGTATATTTTAGATGAAGATTATTTCTTAATAACTAAAAATATGGTATAATACTCTTAATAAATGCA
GTAATACAGGGGCTTTTCAAGACTGAAGTCTAGCTGAGACAAATAGTGCGATTACGAAATTTTTTAGACA
AAAATAGTCTACGAGGTTTTAGAGCTATGCTGTTTTGAATGGTCCCAAAACGGGCAGTCGCTTCCAACGG
TTTGATCGTCAGTTTTAGAGCTATGCTGTTTTGAATGGTCCCAAAACTTCAGCACACTGAGACTTGTTGA
GTTCCATGTTTTAGAGCTATGCTGTTTTGAATGGTCTCCATTCTCTAGATGATGATTAAGGATCTATTTT
TTTGGGCGGGGCCGCCCAAAAAAATGGTTCGCTTGCTGTCCCCCGGGGACAGACGTCATACTAGATATCA
AGCGACTTCTCCTATCCCCTGGGAACACATCAATCTCACCGGAGAATATCGCTGGCCAAAGCCTTAGCGT
AGGATTCCGCCCCTTCCCGCAAACGACCCCAAACAGGAAACGCAGCTGAAACGGGAAGCTCAACACCCAC
TGACGCATGGGTTGTTCAGGCAGTACTTCATCAACCAGCAAGGCGGCACTTTCGGCCATCCGCCGCGCCC
CACAGCTCGGGCAGAAACCGCGACGCTTACAGCTGAAAGCGACCAGGTGCTCGGCGTGGCAAGACTCGCA
GCGAACCCGTAGAAAGCCATGCTCCAGCCGCCCGCATTGGAGAAATTCTTCAAATTCCCGTTGCACATAG
CCCGGCAATTCCTTTCCCTGCTCTGCCATAAGCGCAGCGAATGCCGGGTAATACTCGTCAACGATCTGAT
AGAGAAGGGTTTGCTCGGGTCGGTGGCTCTGGTAACGACCAGTATCCCGATCCCGGCTGGCCGTCCTGGC
CGCCACATGAGGCATGTTCCGCGTCCTTGCAATACTGTGTTTACATACAGTCTATCGCTTAGCGGAAAGT
TCTTTTACCCTCAGCCGAAATGCCTGCCGTTGCTAGACATTGCCAGCCAGTGCCCGTCACTCCCGTACTA
ACTGTCACGAACCCCTGCAATAACTGTCACGCCCCCCTGCAATAACTGTCACGAACCCCTGCAATAACTG
TCACGCCCCCAAACCTGCAAACCCAGCAGGGGCGGGGGCTGGCGGGGTGTTGGAAAAATCCATCCATGAT
TATCTAAGAATAATCCACTAGGCGCGGTTATCAGCGCCCTTGTGGGGCGCTGCTGCCCTTGCCCAATATG
CCCGGCCAGAGGCCGGATAGCTGGTCTATTCGCTGCGCTAGGCTACACACCGCCCCACCGCTGCGCGGCA
GGGGGAAAGGCGGGCAAAGCCCGCTAAACCCCACACCAAACCCCGCAGAAATACGCTGGAGCGCTTTTAG
CCGCTTTAGCGGCCTTTCCCCCTACCCGAAGGGTGGGGGCGCGTGTGCAGCCCCGCAGGGCCTGTCTCGG
TCGATCATTCAGCCCGGCTCATCCTTCTGGCGTGGCGGCAGACCGAACAAGGCGCGGTCGTGGTCGCGTT
CAAGGTACGCATCCATTGCCGCCATGAGCCGATCCTCCGGCCACTCGCTGCTGTTCACCTTGGCCAAAAT
CATGGCCCCCACCAGCACCTTGCGCCTTGTTTCGTTCTTGCGCTCTTGCTGCTGTTCCCTTGCCCGCACC
CGCTGAATTTCGGCATTGATTCGCGCTCGTTGTTCTTCGAGCTTGGCCAGCCGATCCGCCGCCTTGTTGC
TCCCCTTAACCATCTTGACACCCCATTGTTAATGTGCTGTCTCGTAGGCTATCATGGAGGCACAGCGGCG
GCAATCCCGACCCTACTTTGTAGGGGAGGGCGCACTTACCGGTTTCTCTTCGAGAAACTGGCCTAACGGC
CACCCTTCGGGCGGTGCGCTCTCCGAGGGCCATTGCATGGAGCCGAAAAGCAAAAGCAACAGCGAGGCAG
CATGGCGATTTATCACCTTACGGCGAAAACCGGCAGCAGGTCGGGCGGCCAATCGGCCAGGGCCAAGGCC
GACTACATCCAGCGCGAAGGCAAGTATGCCCGCGACATGGATGAAGTCTTGCACGCCGAATCCGGGCACA
TGCCGGAGTTCGTCGAGCGGCCCGCCGACTACTGGGATGCTGCCGACCTGTATGAACGCGCCAATGGGCG
GCTGTTCAAGGAGGTCGAATTTGCCCTGCCGGTCGAGCTGACCCTCGACCAGCAGAAGGCGCTGGCGTCC
GAGTTCGCCCAGCACCTGACCGGTGCCGAGCGCCTGCCGTATACGCTGGCCATCCATGCCGGTGGCGGCG
AGAACCCGCACTGCCACCTGATGATCTCCGAGCGGATCAATGACGGCATCGAGCGGCCCGCCGCTCAGTG
GTTCAAGCGGTACAACGGCAAGACCCCGGAGAAGGGCGGGGCACAGAAGACCGAAGCGCTCAAGCCCAAG
GCATGGCTTGAGCAGACCCGCGAGGCATGGGCCGACCATGCCAACCGGGCATTAGAGCGGGCTGGCCACG
ACGCCCGCATTGACCACAGAACACTTGAGGCGCAGGGCATCGAGCGCCTGCCCGGTGTTCACCTGGGGCC
GAACGTGGTGGAGATGGAAGGCCGGGGCATCCGCACCGACCGGGCAGACGTGGCCCTGAACATCGACACC
GCCAACGCCCAGATCATCGACTTACAGGAATACCGGGAGGCAATAGACCATGAACGCAATCGACAGAGTG
AAGAAATCCAGAGGCATCAACGAGTTAGCGGAGCAGATCGAACCGCTGGCCCAGAGCATGGCGACACTGG
CCGACGAAGCCCGGCAGGTCATGAGCCAGACCCAGCAGGCCAGCGAGGCGCAGGCGGCGGAGTGGCTGAA
AGCCCAGCGCCAGACAGGGGCGGCATGGGTGGAGCTGGCCAAAGAGTTGCGGGAGGTAGCCGCCGAGGTG
AGCAGCGCCGCGCAGAGCGCCCGGAGCGCGTCGCGGGGGTGGCACTGGAAGCTATGGCTAACCGTGATGC
TGGCTTCCATGATGCCTACGGTGGTGCTGCTGATCGCATCGTTGCTCTTGCTCGACCTGACGCCACTGAC
AACCGAGGACGGCTCGATCTGGCTGCGCTTGGTGGCCCGATGAAGAACGACAGGACTTTGCAGGCCATAG
GCCGACAGCTCAAGGCCATGGGCTGTGAGCGCTTCGATATCGGCGTCAGGGACGCCACCACCGGCCAGAT
GATGAACCGGGAATGGTCAGCCGCCGAAGTGCTCCAGAACACGCCATGGCTCAAGCGGATGAATGCCCAG
GGCAATGACGTGTATATCAGGCCCGCCGAGCAGGAGCGGCATGGTCTGGTGCTGGTGGACGACCTCAGCG
AGTTTGACCTGGATGACATGAAAGCCGAGGGCCGGGAGCCTGCCCTGGTAGTGGAAACCAGCCCGAAGAA
CTATCAGGCATGGGTCAAGGTGGCCGACGCCGCAGGCGGTGAACTTCGGGGGCAGATTGCCCGGACGCTG
GCCAGCGAGTACGACGCCGACCCGGCCAGCGCCGACAGCCGCCACTATGGCCGCTTGGCGGGCTTCACCA
ACCGCAAGGACAAGCACACCACCCGCGCCGGTTATCAGCCGTGGGTGCTGCTGCGTGAATCCAAGGGCAA
GACCGCCACCGCTGGCCCGGCGCTGGTGCAGCAGGCTGGCCAGCAGATCGAGCAGGCCCAGCGGCAGCAG
GAGAAGGCCCGCAGGCTGGCCAGCCTCGAACTGCCCGAGCGGCAGCTTAGCCGCCACCGGCGCACGGCGC
TGGACGAGTACCGCAGCGAGATGGCCGGGCTGGTCAAGCGCTTCGGTGATGACCTCAGCAAGTGCGACTT
TATCGCCGCGCAGAAGCTGGCCAGCCGGGGCCGCAGTGCCGAGGAAATCGGCAAGGCCATGGCCGAGGCC
AGCCCAGCGCTGGCAGAGCGCAAGCCCGGCCACGAAGCGGATTACATCGAGCGCACCGTCAGCAAGGTCA
TGGGTCTGCCCAGCGTCCAGCTTGCGCGGGCCGAGCTGGCACGGGCACCGGCACCCCGCCAGCGAGGCAT
GGACAGGGGCGGGCCAGATTTCAGCATGTAGTGCTTGCGTTGGTACTCACGCCTGTTATACTATGAGTAC
TCACGCACAGAAGGGGGTTTTATGGAATACGAAAAAAGCGCTTCAGGGTCGGTCTACCTGATCAAAAGTG
ACAAGGGCTATTGGTTGCCCGGTGGCTTTGGTTATACGTCAAACAAGGCCGAGGCTGGCCGCTTTTCAGT
CGCTGATATGGCCAGCCTTAACCTTGACGGCTGCACCTTGTCCTTGTTCCGCGAAGACAAGCCTTTCGGC
CCCGGCAAGTTTCTCGGTGACTGATATGAAAGACCAAAAGGACAAGCAGACCGGCGACCTGCTGGCCAGC
CCTGACGCTGTACGCCAAGCGCGATATGCCGAGCGCATGAAGGCCAAAGGGATGCGTCAGCGCAAGTTCT
GGCTGACCGACGACGAATACGAGGCGCTGCGCGAGTGCCTGGAAGAACTCAGAGCGGCGCAGGGCGGGGG
TAGTGACCCCGCCAGCGCCTAACCACCAACTGCCTGCAAAGGAGGCAATCAATGGCTACCCATAAGCCTA
TCAATATTCTGGAGGCGTTCGCAGCAGCGCCGCCACCGCTGGACTACGTTTTGCCCAACATGGTGGCCGG
TACGGTCGGGGCGCTGGTGTCGCCCGGTGGTGCCGGTAAATCCATGCTGGCCCTGCAACTGGCCGCACAG
ATTGCAGGCGGGCCGGATCTGCTGGAGGTGGGCGAACTGCCCACCGGCCCGGTGATCTACCTGCCCGCCG
AAGACCCGCCCACCGCCATTCATCACCGCCTGCACGCCCTTGGGGCGCACCTCAGCGCCGAGGAACGGCA
AGCCGTGGCTGACGGCCTGCTGATCCAGCCGCTGATCGGCAGCCTGCCCAACATCATGGCCCCGGAGTGG
TTCGACGGCCTCAAGCGCGCCGCCGAGGGCCGCCGCCTGATGGTGCTGGACACGCTGCGCCGGTTCCACA
TCGAGGAAGAAAACGCCAGCGGCCCCATGGCCCAGGTCATCGGTCGCATGGAGGCCATCGCCGCCGATAC
CGGGTGCTCTATCGTGTTCCTGCACCATGCCAGCAAGGGCGCGGCCATGATGGGCGCAGGCGACCAGCAG
CAGGCCAGCCGGGGCAGCTCGGTACTGGTCGATAACATCCGCTGGCAGTCCTACCTGTCGAGCATGACCA
GCGCCGAGGCCGAGGAATGGGGTGTGGACGACGACCAGCGCCGGTTCTTCGTCCGCTTCGGTGTGAGCAA
GGCCAACTATGGCGCACCGTTCGCTGATCGGTGGTTCAGGCGGCATGACGGCGGGGTGCTCAAGCCCGCC
GTGCTGGAGAGGCAGCGCAAGAGCAAGGGGGTGCCCCGTGGTGAAGCCTAAGAACAAGCACAGCCTCAGC
CACGTCCGGCACGACCCGGCGCACTGTCTGGCCCCCGGCCTGTTCCGTGCCCTCAAGCGGGGCGAGCGCA
AGCGCAGCAAGCTGGACGTGACGTATGACTACGGCGACGGCAAGCGGATCGAGTTCAGCGGCCCGGAGCC
GCTGGGCGCTGATGATCTGCGCATCCTGCAAGGGCTGGTGGCCATGGCTGGGCCTAATGGCCTAGTGCTT
GGCCCGGAACCCAAGACCGAAGGCGGACGGCAGCTCCGGCTGTTCCTGGAACCCAAGTGGGAGGCCGTCA
CCGCTGAATGCCATGTGGTCAAAGGTAGCTATCGGGCGCTGGCAAAGGAAATCGGGGCAGAGGTCGATAG
TGGTGGGGCGCTCAAGCACATACAGGACTGCATCGAGCGCCTTTGGAAGGTATCCATCATCGCCCAGAAT
GGCCGCAAGCGGCAGGGGTTTCGGCTGCTGTCGGAGTACGCCAGCGACGAGGCGGACGGGCGCCTGTACG
TGGCCCTGAACCCCTTGATCGCGCAGGCCGTCATGGGTGGCGGCCAGCATGTGCGCATCAGCATGGACGA
GGTGCGGGCGCTGGACAGCGAAACCGCCCGCCTGCTGCACCAGCGGCTGTGTGGCTGGATCGACCCCGGC
AAAACCGGCAAGGCTTCCATAGATACCTTGTGCGGCTATGTCTGGCCGTCAGAGGCCAGTGGTTCGACCA
TGCGCAAGCGCCGCCAGCGGGTGCGCGAGGCGTTGCCGGAGCTGGTCGCGCTGGGCTGGACGGTAACCGA
GTTCGCGGCGGGCAAGTACGACATCACCCGGCCCAAGGCGGCAGGCTGACCCCCCCCACTCTATTGTAAA
CAAGACATTTTTATCTTTTATATTCAATGGCTTATTTTCCTGCTAATTGGTAATACCATGAAAAATACCA
TGCTCAGAAAAGGCTTAACAATATTTTGAAAAATTGCCTACTGAGCGCTGCCGCACAGCTCCATAGGCCG
CTTTCCTGGCTTTGCTTCCAGATGTATGCTCTTCTGCTCCACTAGTGCTTGGATTCTCACCAATAAAAAA
CGCCCGGCGGCAACCGAGCGTTCTGAACAAATCCAGATGGAGTTCTGAGGTCATTACTGGATCTATCAAC
AGGAGTCCAAGCGAGCTCGATATCAAATTACGCCCCGCCCTGCCACTCATCGCAGTACTGTTGTAATTCA
TTAAGCATTCTGCCGACATGGAAGCCATCACAGACGGCATGATGAACCTGAATCGCCAGCGGCATCAGCA
CCTTGTCGCCTTGCGTATAATATTTGCCCATGGTGAAAACGGGGGCGAAGAAGTTGTCCATATTGGCCAC
GTTTAAATCAAAACTGGTGAAACTCACCCAGGGATTGGCTGAGACGAAAAACATATTCTCAATAAACCCT
TTAGGGAAATAGGCCAGGTTTTCACCGTAACACGCCACATCTTGCGAATATATGTGTAGAAACTGCCGGA
AATCGTCGTGGTATTCACTCCAGAGCGATGAAAACGTTTCAGTTTGCTCATGGAAAACGGTGTAACAAGG
GTGAACACTATCCCATATCACCAGCTCACCGTCTTTCATTGCCATACGGAATTCCGGATGAGCATTCATC
AGGCGGGCAAGAATGTGAATAAAGGCCGGATAAAACTTGTGCTTATTTTTCTTTACGGTCTTTAAAAAGG
CCGTAATATCCAGCTGAACGGTCTGGTTATAGGTACATTGAGCAACTGACTGAAATGCCTCAAAATGTTC
TTTACGATGCCATTGGGATATATCAACGGTGGTATATCCAGTGATTTTTTTCTCCATTTTAGCTTCCTTA
GCTCCTGAAAATCTCGATAACTCAAAAAATACGCCCGGTAGTGATCTTATTTCATTATGGTGAAAGTTGG
AACCTCTTACGTGCCGATCAACGTCTCATTTTCGCCAGATATCGACGTCTAAGAAACCATTATTATCATG
ACATTAACCTATAAAAATAGGCGTATCACGAGGCCCTTTCGTCTTCACCCTGTCGACGCGTTTTGAAAGC
GCTTGTTTTTTTGGTTTGCAGTCAGAGTAGAATAGAAGTATCAAAAAAAGCACCGACTCGGTGCCACTTT
TTCAAGTTGATAACGGACTAGCCTTATTTTAACTTGCTATGCTGTTTTGAATGGTTCCAACAAGATTATT
TTATAACTTTTATAACAAATAATCAAGGAGAAATTCAAAGAAATTTATCAGCCATAAAACAATACTTAAT
ACTATAGAATGATAACAAAATAAACTACTTTTTAAAAGAATTTTGTGTTATAATCTATTTATTATTAAGT
ATTGGGATCGATTCCCTATCAGTGATAGAGATTGACATCCCTATCAGTGATAGAGATACTGAGCACATCA
GCAGGACGCACTGACCGAATTCATTAAAGAGGAGAAAGGTGCGGCCGCATGCATCACCATCACCATCACA
TGGATAAGAAATACTCAATAGGCTTAGATATCGGCACAAATAGCGTCGGATGGGCGGTGATCACTGATGA
ATATAAGGTTCCGTCTAAAAAGTTCAAGGTTCTGGGAAATACAGACCGCCACAGTATCAAAAAAAATCTT
ATAGGGGCTCTTTTATTTGACAGTGGAGAGACAGCGGAAGCGACTCGTCTCAAACGGACAGCTCGTAGAA
GGTATACACGTCGGAAGAATCGTATTTGTTATCTACAGGAGATTTTTTCAAATGAGATGGCGAAAGTAGA
TGATAGTTTCTTTCATCGACTTGAAGAGTCTTTTTTGGTGGAAGAAGACAAGAAGCATGAACGTCATCCT
ATTTTTGGAAATATAGTAGATGAAGTTGCTTATCATGAGAAATATCCAACTATCTATCATCTGCGAAAAA
AATTGGTAGATTCTACTGATAAAGCGGATTTGCGCTTAATCTATTTGGCCTTAGCGCATATGATTAAGTT
TCGTGGTCATTTTTTGATTGAGGGAGATTTAAATCCTGATAATAGTGATGTGGACAAACTATTTATCCAG
TTGGTACAAACCTACAATCAATTATTTGAAGAAAACCCTATTAACGCAAGTGGAGTAGATGCTAAAGCGA
TTCTTTCTGCACGATTGAGTAAATCAAGACGATTAGAAAATCTCATTGCTCAGCTCCCCGGTGAGAAGAA
AAATGGCTTATTTGGGAATCTCATTGCTTTGTCATTGGGTTTGACCCCTAATTTTAAATCAAATTTTGAT
TTGGCAGAAGATGCTAAATTACAGCTTTCAAAAGATACTTACGATGATGATTTAGATAATTTATTGGCGC
AAATTGGAGATCAATATGCTGATTTGTTTTTGGCAGCTAAGAATTTATCAGATGCTATTTTACTTTCAGA
TATCCTAAGAGTAAATACTGAAATAACTAAGGCTCCCCTATCAGCTTCAATGATTAAACGCTACGATGAA
CATCATCAAGACTTGACTCTTTTAAAAGCTTTAGTTCGACAACAACTTCCAGAAAAGTATAAAGAAATCT
TTTTTGATCAATCAAAAAACGGATATGCAGGTTATATTGATGGGGGAGCTAGCCAAGAAGAATTTTATAA
ATTTATCAAACCAATTTTAGAAAAAATGGATGGTACTGAGGAATTATTGGTGAAACTAAATCGTGAAGAT
TTGCTGCGCAAGCAACGGACCTTTGACAACGGCTCTATTCCCCATCAAATTCACTTGGGTGAGCTGCATG
CTATTTTGAGAAGACAAGAAGACTTTTATCCATTTTTAAAAGACAATCGTGAGAAGATTGAAAAAATCTT
GACTTTTCGAATTCCTTATTATGTTGGTCCATTGGCGCGTGGCAATAGTCGTTTTGCATGGATGACTCGG
AAGTCTGAAGAAACAATTACCCCATGGAATTTTGAAGAAGTTGTCGATAAAGGTGCTTCAGCTCAATCAT
TTATTGAACGCATGACAAACTTTGATAAAAATCTTCCAAATGAAAAAGTACTACCAAAACATAGTTTGCT
TTATGAGTATTTTACGGTTTATAACGAATTGACAAAGGTCAAATATGTTACTGAAGGAATGCGAAAACCA
GCATTTCTTTCAGGTGAACAGAAGAAAGCCATTGTTGATTTACTCTTCAAAACAAATCGAAAAGTAACCG
TTAAGCAATTAAAAGAAGATTATTTCAAAAAAATAGAATGTTTTGATAGTGTTGAAATTTCAGGAGTTGA
AGATAGATTTAATGCTTCATTAGGTACCTACCATGATTTGCTAAAAATTATTAAAGATAAAGATTTTTTG
GATAATGAAGAAAATGAAGATATCTTAGAGGATATTGTTTTAACATTGACCTTATTTGAAGATAGGGAGA
TGATTGAGGAAAGACTTAAAACATATGCTCACCTCTTTGATGATAAGGTGATGAAACAGCTTAAACGTCG
CCGTTATACTGGTTGGGGACGTTTGTCTCGAAAATTGATTAATGGTATTAGGGATAAGCAATCTGGCAAA
ACAATATTAGATTTTTTGAAATCAGATGGTTTTGCCAATCGCAATTTTATGCAGCTGATCCATGATGATA
GTTTGACATTTAAAGAAGACATTCAAAAAGCACAAGTGTCTGGACAAGGCGATAGTTTACATGAACATAT
TGCAAATTTAGCTGGTAGCCCTGCTATTAAAAAAGGTATTTTACAGACTGTAAAAGTTGTTGATGAATTG
GTCAAAGTAATGGGGCGGCATAAGCCAGAAAATATCGTTATTGAAATGGCACGTGAAAATCAGACAACTC
AAAAGGGCCAGAAAAATTCGCGAGAGCGTATGAAACGAATCGAAGAAGGTATCAAAGAATTAGGAAGTCA
GATTCTTAAAGAGCATCCTGTTGAAAATACTCAATTGCAAAATGAAAAGCTCTATCTCTATTATCTCCAA
AATGGAAGAGACATGTATGTGGACCAAGAATTAGATATTAATCGTTTAAGTGATTATGATGTCGATCACA
TTGTTCCACAAAGTTTCCTTAAAGACGATTCAATAGACAATAAGGTCTTAACGCGTTCTGATAAAAATCG
TGGTAAATCGGATAACGTTCCAAGTGAAGAAGTAGTCAAAAAGATGAAAAACTATTGGAGACAACTTCTA
AACGCCAAGTTAATCACTCAACGTAAGTTTGATAATTTAACGAAAGCTGAACGTGGAGGTTTGAGTGAAC
TTGATAAAGCTGGTTTTATCAAACGCCAATTGGTTGAAACTCGCCAAATCACTAAGCATGTGGCACAAAT
TTTGGATAGTCGCATGAATACTAAATACGATGAAAATGATAAACTTATTCGAGAGGTTAAAGTGATTACC
TTAAAATCTAAATTAGTTTCTGACTTCCGAAAAGATTTCCAATTCTATAAAGTACGTGAGATTAACAATT
ACCATCATGCCCATGATGCGTATCTAAATGCCGTCGTTGGAACTGCTTTGATTAAGAAATATCCAAAACT
TGAATCGGAGTTTGTCTATGGTGATTATAAAGTTTATGATGTTCGTAAAATGATTGCTAAGTCTGAGCAA
GAAATAGGCAAAGCAACCGCAAAATATTTCTTTTACTCTAATATCATGAACTTCTTCAAAACAGAAATTA
CACTTGCAAATGGAGAGATTCGCAAACGCCCTCTAATCGAAACTAATGGGGAAACTGGAGAAATTGTCTG
GGATAAAGGGCGAGATTTTGCCACAGTGCGCAAAGTATTGTCCATGCCCCAAGTCAATATTGTCAAGAAA
ACAGAAGTACAGACAGGCGGATTCTCCAAGGAGTCAATTTTACCAAAAAGAAATTCGGACAAGCTTATTG
CTCGTAAAAAAGACTGGGATCCAAAAAAATATGGTGGTTTTGATAGTCCAACGGTAGCTTATTCAGTCCT
AGTGGTTGCTAAGGTGGAAAAAGGGAAATCGAAGAAGTTAAAATCCGTTAAAGAGTTACTAGGGATCACA
ATTATGGAAAGAAGTTCCTTTGAAAAAAATCCGATTGACTTTTTAGAAGCTAAAGGATATAAGGAAGTTA
AAAAAGACTTAATCATTAAACTACCTAAATATAGTCTTTTTGAGTTAGAAAACGGTCGTAAACGGATGCT
GGCTAGTGCCGGAGAATTACAAAAAGGAAATGAGCTGGCTCTGCCAAGCAAATATGTGAATTTTTTATAT
TTAGCTAGTCATTATGAAAAGTTGAAGGGTAGTCCAGAAGATAACGAACAAAAACAATTGTTTGTGGAGC
AGCATAAGCATTATTTAGATGAGATTATTGAGCAAATCAGTGAATTTTCTAAGCGTGTTATTTTAGCAGA
TGCCAATTTAGATAAAGTTCTTAGTGCATATAACAAACATAGAGACAAACCAATACGTGAACAAGCAGAA
AATATTATTCATTTATTTACGTTGACGAATCTTGGAGCTCCCGCTGCTTTTAAATATTTTGATACAACAA
TTGATCGTAAACGATATACGTCTACAAAAGAAGTTTTAGATGCCACTCTTATCCATCAATCCATCACTGG
TCTTTATGAAACACGCATTGATTTGAGTCAGCTAGGAGGTGACTGACTCGAG
