>Addgene plasmid #61271 | pMM441 | addgene partial sequence | sequence record 108355 | 3primeUP 5'-GGCGTATCACGAGGCCC-3'
TTTTGGTTTGCAGTCAGAGTAGAATAGAAGTATCAAAAAAAGCACCGACTCGGTGCCACTTTTTCAAGTT
GATAACGGACTAGCCTTATTTTAACTTGCTATGCTGTTTTGAATGGTTCCAACAAGATTATTTTATAACT
TTTATAACAAATAATCAAGGAGAAATTCAAAGAAATTTATCAGCCATAAAACAATACTTAATACTATAGA
ATGATAACAAAATAAACTACTTTTTAAAAGAATTTTGTGTTATAATCTATTTATTATTAAGTATTGGGAT
CGATTCCCTATCAGTGATAGAGATTGACATCCCTATCAGTGATAGAGATACTGAGCACATCAGCAGGACG
CACTGACCGAATTCATTAAAGAGGAGAAAGGTGCGGCCGCATGCATCACCATCACCATCACATGGATAAG
AAATACTCAATAGGCTTAGATATCGGCACAAATAGCGTCGGATGGGCGGTGATCACTGATGAATATAAGG
TTCCGTCTAAAAAGTTCAAGGTTCTGGGAAATACAGACCGCCACAGTATCAAAAAAAATCTTATAGGGGC
TCTTTTATTTGACAGTGGAGAGACAGCGGAAGCGACTCGTCTCAAACGGACAGCTCGTAGAAGGTATACA
CGTCGGAAGAATCGTATTTGTTATCTACAGGAGATTTTTTCAAATGAGATGGCGAAAGTAGATGATAGTT
TCTTTCATCGACTTGAAGAGTCTTTTTTGGTGGAAGAAGACAAGAAGCATGAACGTCATCCTATTTTTGG
AAATATAGTAGATGAAGTTGCTTATCATGAGAAATATCCAACTATCTATCATCTGCGAAAA
