>Addgene plasmid #61271 | pMM441 | addgene partial sequence | sequence record 108356 | rrnB-T1-term-F 5'-ACGAAAGGCTCAGTCGAAAG-3'
CTATATGATTTTCCGCAGTATATTTTAGATGAAGATTATTTCTTAATAACTAAAAATATGGTATAATACT
CTTAATAAATGCAGTAATACAGGGGCTTTTCAAGACTGAAGTCTAGCTGAGACAAATAGTGCGATTACGA
AATTTTTTAGACAAAAATAGTCTACGAGGTTTTAGAGCTATGCTGTTTTGAATGGTCCCAAAACGGGCAG
TCGCTTCCAACGGTTTGATCGTCAGTTTTAGAGCTATGCTGTTTTGAATGGTCCCAAAACTTCAGCACAC
TGAGACTTGTTGAGTTCCATGTTTTAGAGCTATGCTGTTTTGAATGGTCTCCATTCTCTAGATGATGATT
AAGGATCTATTTTTTTGGGCGGGGCCGCCCAAAAAAATGGTTCGCTTGCTGTCCCCCGGGGACAGACGTC
ATACTAGATATCAAGCGACTTCTCCTATCCCCTGGGAACACATCAATCTCACCGGAGAATATCGCTGGCC
AAAGCCTTAGCGTAGGATTCCGCCCCTTCCCGCAAACGACCCCAAACAGGAAACGCAGCTGAAACGGGAA
GCTCAACACCCACTGACGCATGGGTTGTTCAGGCAGTACTTCATCAACCAGCAAGGCGGCACTTTCGGCC
ATCCGCCGCGCCCCACAGCTCGGGCAGAAACCGCGAC
